>Addgene plasmid #91998 | MSCV-Puro-FH-AGO2-S834E | addgene full sequence | sequence record 180636 | Addgene NGS Result
TGAAAGACCCCACCTGTAGGTTTGGCAAGCTAGCTTAAGTAACGCCATTTTGCAAGGCATGGAAAATACA
TAACTGAGAATAGAGAAGTTCAGATCAAGGTTAGGAACAGAGAGACAGCAGAATATGGGCCAAACAGGAT
ATCTGTGGTAAGCAGTTCCTGCCCCGGCTCAGGGCCAAGAACAGATGGTCCCCAGATGCGGTCCCGCCCT
CAGCAGTTTCTAGAGAACCATCAGATGTTTCCAGGGTGCCCCAAGGACCTGAAATGACCCTGTGCCTTAT
TTGAACTAACCAATCAGTTCGCTTCTCGCTTCTGTTCGCGCGCTTCTGCTCCCCGAGCTCAATAAAAGAG
CCCACAACCCCTCACTCGGCGCGCCAGTCCTCCGATAGACTGCGTCGCCCGGGTACCCGTATTCCCAATA
AAGCCTCTTGCTGTTTGCATCCGAATCGTGGACTCGCTGATCCTTGGGAGGGTCTCCTCAGATTGATTGA
CTGCCCACCTCGGGGGTCTTTCATTTGGAGGTTCCACCGAGATTTGGAGACCCCTGCCCAGGGACCACCG
ACCCCCCCGCCGGGAGGTAAGCTGGCCAGCGGTCGTTTCGTGTCTGTCTCTGTCTTTGTGCGTGTTTGTG
CCGGCATCTAATGTTTGCGCCTGCGTCTGTACTAGTTAGCTAACTAGCTCTGTATCTGGCGGACCCGTGG
TGGAACTGACGAGTTCTGAACACCCGGCCGCAACCCTGGGAGACGTCCCAGGGACTTTGGGGGCCGTTTT
TGTGGCCCGACCTGAGGAAGGGAGTCGATGTGGAATCCGACCCCGTCAGGATATGTGGTTCTGGTAGGAG
ACGAGAACCTAAAACAGTTCCCGCCTCCGTCTGAATTTTTGCTTTCGGTTTGGAACCGAAGCCGCGCGTC
TTGTCTGCTGCAGCGCTGCAGCATCGTTCTGTGTTGTCTCTGTCTGACTGTGTTTCTGTATTTGTCTGAA
AATTAGGGCCAGACTGTTACCACTCCCTTAAGTTTGACCTTAGGTCACTGGAAAGATGTCGAGCGGATCG
CTCACAACCAGTCGGTAGATGTCAAGAAGAGACGTTGGGTTACCTTCTGCTCTGCAGAATGGCCAACCTT
TAACGTCGGATGGCCGCGAGACGGCACCTTTAACCGAGACCTCATCACCCAGGTTAAGATCAAGGTCTTT
TCACCTGGCCCGCATGGACACCCAGACCAGGTCCCCTACATCGTGACCTGGGAAGCCTTGGCTTTTGACC
CCCCTCCCTGGGTCAAGCCCTTTGTACACCCTAAGCCTCCGCCTCCTCTTCCTCCATCCGCCCCGTCTCT
CCCCCTTGAACCTCCTCGTTCGACCCCGCCTCGATCCTCCCTTTATCCAGCCCTCACTCCTTCTCTAGGC
GCCGGAATTAGATCTCTCGAGGTTAACGAATTCGCCATGGACTACAAGGACGACGATGACAAGTACCCTT
ATGACGTGCCCGATTACGCTAGCGGCCGCATGTACTCGGGAGCCGGCCCCGCACTTGCACCTCCTGCGCC
GCCGCCCCCCATCCAAGGATATGCCTTCAAGCCTCCACCTAGACCCGACTTTGGGACCTCCGGGAGAACA
ATCAAATTACAGGCCAATTTCTTCGAAATGGACATCCCCAAAATTGACATCTATCATTATGAATTGGATA
TCAAGCCAGAGAAGTGCCCGAGGAGAGTTAACAGGGAAATCGTGGAACACATGGTCCAGCACTTTAAAAC
ACAGATCTTTGGGGATCGGAAGCCCGTGTTTGACGGCAGGAAGAATCTATACACAGCCATGCCCCTTCCG
ATTGGGAGGGACAAGGTGGAGCTGGAGGTCACGCTGCCAGGAGAAGGCAAGGATCGCATCTTCAAGGTGT
CCATCAAGTGGGTGTCCTGCGTGAGCTTGCAGGCGTTACACGATGCACTTTCAGGGCGGCTGCCCAGCGT
CCCTTTTGAGACGATCCAGGCCCTGGACGTGGTCATGAGGCACTTGCCATCCATGAGGTACACCCCCGTG
GGCCGCTCCTTCTTCACCGCGTCCGAAGGCTGCTCTAACCCTCTTGGCGGGGGCCGAGAAGTGTGGTTTG
GCTTCCATCAGTCCGTCCGGCCTTCTCTCTGGAAAATGATGCTGAATATTGATGTGTCAGCAACAGCGTT
TTACAAGGCACAGCCAGTAATCGAGTTTGTTTGTGAAGTTTTGGATTTTAAAAGTATTGAAGAACAACAA
AAACCTCTGACAGATTCCCAAAGGGTAAAGTTTACCAAAGAAATTAAAGGTCTAAAGGTGGAGATAACGC
ACTGTGGGCAGATGAAGAGGAAGTACCGTGTCTGCAATGTGACCCGGCGGCCCGCCAGTCACCAAACATT
CCCGCTGCAGCAGGAGAGCGGGCAGACGGTGGAGTGCACGGTGGCCCAGTATTTCAAGGACAGGCACAAG
TTGGTTCTGCGCTACCCCCACCTCCCATGTTTACAAGTCGGACAGGAGCAGAAACACACCTACCTTCCCC
TGGAGGTCTGTAACATTGTGGCAGGACAAAGATGTATTAAAAAATTAACGGACAATCAGACCTCAACCAT
GATCAGAGCGACTGCTAGGTCGGCGCCCGATCGGCAAGAAGAGATTAGCAAATTGATGCGAAGTGCAAGT
TTCAACACAGATCCATACGTCCGTGAATTTGGAATCATGGTCAAAGATGAGATGACAGACGTGACTGGGC
GGGTGCTGCAGCCGCCCTCCATCCTCTACGGGGGCAGGAATAAAGCTATTGCGACCCCTGTCCAGGGCGT
CTGGGACATGCGGAAC
[405 nt withheld, positions 2817-3221]
AACAACATCCTGCTGCCCCAGGGCAGGCCGCCGGTGTTCCAGCAGCCCGTCATCTTTCTGGGAGCAGACG
TCACTCACCCCCCCGCCGGGGATGGGAAGAAGCCCTCCATTGCCGCCGTGGTGGGCAGCATGGACGCCCA
CCCCAATCGCTACTGCGCCACCGTGCGCGTGCAGCAGCACCGGCAGGAGATCATACAAGACCTGGCCGCC
ATGGTCCGCGAGCTCCTCATCCAGTTCTACAAGTCCACGCGCTTCAAGCCCACCCGCATCATCTTCTACC
GCGACGGTGTCTCTGAAGGCCAGTTCCAGCAGGTTCTCCACCACGAGTTGCTGGCCATCCGTGAGGCCTG
TATCAAGCTAGAAAAAGACTACCAGCCCGGGATCACCTTCATCGTGGTGCAGAAGAGGCACCACACCCGG
CTCTTCTGCACTGACAAGAACGAGCGGGTTGGGAAAAGTGGAAACATTCCAGCAGGCACGACTGTGGACA
CGAAAATCACCCACCCCACCGAGTTCGACTTCTACCTGTGTAGTCACGCTGGCATCCAGGGGACAAGCAG
GCCTTCGCACTATCACGTCCTCTGGGACGACAATCGTTTCTCCTCTGATGAGCTGCAGATCCTAACCTAC
CAGCTGTGTCACACCTACGTGCGCTGCACACGCTCCGTGTCCATCCCAGCGCCAGCATACTACGCTCACC
TGGTGGCCTTCCGGGCCAGGTACCACCTGGTGGATAAGGAACATGACAGTGCTGAAGGAAGCCATACCTC
TGGGCAGGAGAACGGGCGAGACCACCAAGCACTGGCCAAGGCGGTCCAGGTTCACCAAGACACTCTGCGC
ACCATGTACTTTGCTTGAGAATTCTACCGGGTAGGGGAGGCGCTTTTCCCAAGGCAGTCTGGAGCATGCG
CTTTAGCAGCCCCGCTGGGCACTTGGCGCTACACAAGTGGCCTCTGGCCTCGCACACATTCCACATCCAC
CGGTAGGCGCCAACCGGCTCCGTTCTTTGGTGGCCCCTTCGCGCCACCTTCTACTCCTCCCCTAGTCAGG
AAGTTCCCCCCCGCCCCGCAGCTCGCGTCGTGCAGGACGTGACAAATGGAAGTAGCACGTCTCACTAGTC
TCGTGCAGATGGACAGCACCGCTGAGCAATGGAAGCGGGTAGGCCTTTGGGGCAGCGGCCAATAGCAGCT
TTGCTCCTTCGCTTTCTGGGCTCAGAGGCTGGGAAGGGGTGGGTCCGGGGGCGGGCTCAGGGGCGGGCTC
AGGGGCGGGGCGGGCGCCCGAAGGTCCTCCGGAGGCCCGGCATTCTGCACGCTTCAAAAGCGCACGTCTG
CCGCGCTGTTCTCCTCTTCCTCATCTCCGGGCCTTTCGACCTGCAGCCCAAGCTTACCATGACCGAGTAC
AAGCCCACGGTGCGCCTCGCCACCCGCGACGACGTCCCCAGGGCCGTACGCACCCTCGCCGCCGCGTTCG
CCGACTACCCCGCCACGCGCCACACCGTCGATCCGGACCGCCACATCGAGCGGGTCACCGAGCTGCAAGA
ACTCTTCCTCACGCGCGTCGGGCTCGACATCGGCAAGGTGTGGGTCGCGGACGACGGCGCCGCGGTGGCG
GTCTGGACCACGCCGGAGAGCGTCGAAGCGGGGGCGGTGTTCGCCGAGATCGGCCCGCGCATGGCCGAGT
TGAGCGGTTCCCGGCTGGCCGCGCAGCAACAGATGGAAGGCCTCCTGGCGCCGCACCGGCCCAAGGAGCC
CGCGTGGTTCCTGGCCACCGTCGGCGTCTCGCCCGACCACCAGGGCAAGGGTCTGGGCAGCGCCGTCGTG
CTCCCCGGAGTGGAGGCGGCCGAGCGCGCCGGGGTGCCCGCCTTCCTGGAGACCTCCGCGCCCCGCAACC
TCCCCTTCTACGAGCGGCTCGGCTTCACCGTCACCGCCGACGTCGAGGTGCCCGAAGGACCGCGCACCTG
GTGCATGACCCGCAAGCCCGGTGCCTGACGCCCGCCCCACGACCCGCAGCGCCCGACCGAAAGGAGCGCA
CGACCCCATGCATCGATAAAATAAAAGATTTTATTTAGTCTCCAGAAAAAGGGGGGAATGAAAGACCCCA
CCTGTAGGTTTGGCAAGCTAGCTTAAGTAACGCCATTTTGCAAGGCATGGAAAATACATAACTGAGAATA
GAGAAGTTCAGATCAAGGTTAGGAACAGAGAGACAGCAGAATATGGGCCAAACAGGATATCTGTGGTAAG
CAGTTCCTGCCCCGGCTCAGGGCCAAGAACAGATGGTCCCCAGATGCGGTCCCGCCCTCAGCAGTTTCTA
GAGAACCATCAGATGTTTCCAGGGTGCCCCAAGGACCTGAAATGACCCTGTGCCTTATTTGAACTAACCA
ATCAGTTCGCTTCTCGCTTCTGTTCGCGCGCTTCTGCTCCCCGAGCTCAATAAAAGAGCCCACAACCCCT
CACTCGGCGCGCCAGTCCTCCGATAGACTGCGTCGCCCGGGTACCCGTGTATCCAATAAACCCTCTTGCA
GTTGCATCCGACTTGTGGTCTCGCTGTTCCTTGGGAGGGTCTCCTCTGAGTGATTGACTACCCGTCAGCG
GGGGTCTTTCATGGGTAACAGTTTCTTGAAGTTGGAGAACAACATTCTGAGGGTAGGAGTCGAATATTAA
GTAATCCTGACTCAATTAGCCACTGTTTTGAATCCACATACTCCAATACTCCTGAAATAGTTCATTATGG
ACAGCGCAGAAAGAGCTGGGGAGAATTGTGAAATTGTTATCCGCTCACAATTCCACACAACATACGAGCC
GGAAGCATAAAGTGTAAAGCCTGGGGTGCCTAATGAGTGAGCTAACTCACATTAATTGCGTTGCGCTCAC
TGCCCGCTTTCCAGTCGGGAAACCTGTCGTGCCAGCTGCATTAATGAATCGGCCAACGCGCGGGGAGAGG
CGGTTTGCGTATTGGGCGCTCTTCCGCTTCCTCGCTCACTGACTCGCTGCGCTCGGTCGTTCGGCTGCGG
CGAGCGGTATCAGCTCACTCAAAGGCGGTAATACGGTTATCCACAGAATCAGGGGATAACGCAGGAAAGA
ACATGTGAGCAAAAGGCCAGCAAAAGGCCAGGAACCGTAAAAAGGCCGCGTTGCTGGCGTTTTTCCATAG
GCTCCGCCCCCCTGACGAGCATCACAAAAATCGACGCTCAAGTCAGAGGTGGCGAAACCCGACAGGACTA
TAAAGATACCAGGCGTTTCCCCCTGGAAGCTCCCTCGTGCGCTCTCCTGTTCCGACCCTGCCGCTTACCG
GATACCTGTCCGCCTTTCTCCCTTCGGGAAGCGTGGCGCTTTCTCATAGCTCACGCTGTAGGTATCTCAG
TTCGGTGTAGGTCGTTCGCTCCAAGCTGGGCTGTGTGCACGAACCCCCCGTTCAGCCCGACCGCTGCGCC
TTATCCGGTAACTATCGTCTTGAGTCCAACCCGGTAAGACACGACTTATCGCCACTGGCAGCAGCCACTG
GTAACAGGATTAGCAGAGCGAGGTATGTAGGCGGTGCTACAGAGTTCTTGAAGTGGTGGCCTAACTACGG
CTACACTAGAAGAACAGTATTTGGTATCTGCGCTCTGCTGAAGCCAGTTACCTTCGGAAAAAGAGTTGGT
AGCTCTTGATCCGGCAAACAAACCACCGCTGGTAGCGGTGGTTTTTTTGTTTGCAAGCAGCAGATTACGC
GCAGAAAAAAAGGATCTCAAGAAGATCCTTTGATCTTTTCTACGGGGTCTGACGCTCAGTGGAACGAAAA
CTCACGTTAAGGGATTTTGGTCATGAGATTATCAAAAAGGATCTTCACCTAGATCCTTTTAAATTAAAAA
TGAAGTTTTAAATCAATCTAAAGTATATATGAGTAAACTTGGTCTGACAGTTACCAATGCTTAATCAGTG
AGGCACCTATCTCAGCGATCTGTCTATTTCGTTCATCCATAGTTGCCTGACTCCCCGTCGTGTAGATAAC
TACGATACGGGAGGGCTTACCATCTGGCCCCAGTGCTGCAATGATACCGCGAGACCCACGCTCACCGGCT
CCAGATTTATCAGCAATAAACCAGCCAGCCGGAAGGGCCGAGCGCAGAAGTGGTCCTGCAACTTTATCCG
CCTCCATCCAGTCTATTAATTGTTGCCGGGAAGCTAGAGTAAGTAGTTCGCCAGTTAATAGTTTGCGCAA
CGTTGTTGCCATTGCTACAGGCATCGTGGTGTCACGCTCGTCGTTTGGTATGGCTTCATTCAGCTCCGGT
TCCCAACGATCAAGGCGAGTTACATGATCCCCCATGTTGTGCAAAAAAGCGGTTAGCTCCTTCGGTCCTC
CGATCGTTGTCAGAAGTAAGTTGGCCGCAGTGTTATCACTCATGGTTATGGCAGCACTGCATAATTCTCT
TACTGTCATGCCATCCGTAAGATGCTTTTCTGTGACTGGTGAGTACTCAACCAAGTCATTCTGAGAATAG
TGTATGCGGCGACCGAGTTGCTCTTGCCCGGCGTCAATACGGGATAATACCGCGCCACATAGCAGAACTT
TAAAAGTGCTCATCATTGGAAAACGTTCTTCGGGGCGAAAACTCTCAAGGATCTTACCGCTGTTGAGATC
CAGTTCGATGTAACCCACTCGTGCACCCAACTGATCTTCAGCATCTTTTACTTTCACCAGCGTTTCTGGG
TGAGCAAAAACAGGAAGGCAAAATGCCGCAAAAAAGGGAATAAGGGCGACACGGAAATGTTGAATACTCA
TACTCTTCCTTTTTCAATATTATTGAAGCATTTATCAGGGTTATTGTCTCATGAGCGGATACATATTTGA
ATGTATTTAGAAAAATAAACAAATAGGGGTTCCGCGCACATTTCCCCGAAAAGTGCCACCTGACGTCTAA
GAAACCATTATTATCATGACATTAACCTATAAAAATAGGCGTATCACGAGGCCCTTTCGTCTCGCGCGTT
TCGGTGATGACGGTGAAAACCTCTGACACATGCAGCTCCCGGAGACGGTCACAGCTTGTCTGTAAGCGGA
TGCCGGGAGCAGACAAGCCCGTCAGGGCGCGTCAGCGGGTGTTGGCGGGTGTCGGGGCTGGCTTAACTAT
GCGGCATCAGAGCAGATTGTACTGAGAGTGCACCATATGCGGTGTGAAATACCGCACAGATGCGTAAGGA
GAAAATACCGCATCAGGCGCCATTCGCCATTCAGGCTGCGCAACTGTTGGGAAGGGCGATCGGTGCGGGC
CTCTTCGCTATTACGCCAGCTGGCGAAAGGGGGATGTGCTGCAAGGCGATTAAGTTGGGTAACGCCAGGG
TTTTCCCAGTCACGACGTTGTAAAACGACGGCGCAAGGAATGGTGCATGCAAGGAGATGGCGCCCAACAG
TCCCCCGGCCACGGGGCCTGCCACCATACCCACGCCGAAACAAGCGCTCATGAGCCCGAAGTGGCGAGCC
CGATCTTCCCCATCGGTGATGTCGGCGATATAGGCGCCAGCAACCGCACCTGTGGCGCCGGTGATGCCGG
CCACGATGCGTCCGGCGTAGAGGCGATTAGTCCAATTTGTTAAAGACAGGATATCAGTGGTCCAGGCTCT
AGTTTTGACTCAACAATATCACCAGCTGAAGCCTATAGAGTACGAGCCATAGATAAAATAAAAGATTTTA
TTTAGTCTCCAGAAAAAGGGGGGAA
Features (pLannotate 1.2.2; 20 found; start..end, strand, type, name):
    579..920     +  misc_feature   MESV Ψ: packaging signal of murine embryonic stem cell virus
    987..1403    +  CDS            gag (truncated): truncated Moloney murine leukemia virus (MMLV) gag gene lacking the start codon
   1443..1463    +  CDS            FLAG (fragment): FLAG® epitope tag, followed by an enterokinase cleavage site
   1500..4076    +  CDS            AGO2 (sequence partly withheld): AGO2_HUMAN - Also known as EIF2C2. Experimental evidence at protein level: Swiss-Prot protein existence level 1. Required for RNA-mediated gene silencing (RNAi) by the RNA- induced silencing complex (RISC). The 'minimal RISC' appears to include AGO2 bound to a short guide RNA such as a microRNA (miRNA) or short interfering RNA (siRNA). These guide RNAs direct RISC to complementary mRNAs that are targets for RISC-mediated gene silencing. The precise mechanism of gene silencing depends on the degree of complementarity between the miRNA or siRNA and its target. Binding of RISC to a perfectly comp
   4090..4589    +  promoter       PGK promoter: mouse phosphoglycerate kinase 1 promoter
   4610..5209    +  CDS            PuroR: puromycin N-acetyltransferase; pac from Streptomyces alboniger; confers resistance to puromycin
   5309..5823    +  LTR            3' LTR: 3' long terminal repeat from murine embryonic stem cell virus
   5985..6001    -  protein_bind   lac operator: The lac repressor binds to the lac operator to inhibit transcription in E. coli. This inhibition can be relieved by adding lactose or isopropyl-β-D-thiogalactopyranoside (IPTG). lac repressor encoded by lacI
   6009..6039    -  promoter       lac promoter: promoter for the E. coli lac operon
   6054..6075    -  protein_bind   CAP binding site: CAP binding activates transcription in the presence of cAMP. E. coli catabolite activator protein
   6088..6180    -  CDS            lacI (fragment): lac repressor; lacI; The lac repressor binds to the lac operator to inhibit transcription in E. coli. This inhibition can be relieved by adding lactose or isopropyl-β-D-thiogalactopyranoside (IPTG).
   6363..6951    -  rep_origin     ori: high-copy-number ColE1/pMB1/pBR322/pUC origin of replication
   7122..7982    -  CDS            AmpR: β-lactamase; bla; confers resistance to ampicillin, carbenicillin, and related antibiotics
   7983..8087    -  promoter       AmpR promoter: bla
   8182..8217    +  CDS            rop (fragment): Rop protein, which maintains plasmids at low copy number; rop
   8319..8418    +  misc_feature   bom (fragment): basis of mobility region from pBR322
   8424..8573    -  CDS            lacZα (fragment): LacZα fragment of β-galactosidase; lacZ fragment
   8573..8774    -  CDS            TcR (fragment): tetracycline efflux protein; tet; confers resistance to tetracycline
   8775..8873    +  CDS            env (fragment): murine leukemia virus gPr80 envelope polyprotein precursor; env; proteolytically cleaved into gp70SU and p15TM subunits
   8915..515     +  LTR            5' LTR (across the origin): 5' long terminal repeat from murine embryonic stem cell virus
