[The description below was written by a language model from this plasmid's Addgene catalogue record and pLannotate feature annotations shown in this document.]
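Description:
MSCV-Puro-FH-AGO2-S834E is a gammaretroviral mammalian expression plasmid of about 8.9 kb, built on the pMSCV-Puro backbone. It is propagated in E. coli through a high-copy ColE1/pUC-type origin and selected with ampicillin via the β-lactamase gene. The remaining bacterial annotations (lac promoter/operator and fragments of lacI, lacZα, rop, bom and the tetracycline resistance gene) are non-functional backbone remnants. The retroviral unit is bounded by murine embryonic stem cell virus 5′ and 3′ LTRs. It contains the MESV Ψ packaging signal and a truncated, start-codon-less gag segment, which together support encapsidation of the transcript. The plasmid carries no complete viral genes, so these functions must be supplied in trans by a packaging system.

The payload is human AGO2 (also known as EIF2C2), the Argonaute protein at the core of the RNA-induced silencing complex, which binds microRNA or siRNA guides. It carries an N-terminal FLAG-HA tandem tag, although the feature table annotates only a FLAG fragment upstream of the coding sequence and does not call the HA portion. No internal promoter lies upstream of the insert, so expression is presumably driven by the 5′ LTR. Downstream, a mouse PGK promoter drives puromycin N-acetyltransferase, allowing selection of stably transduced cells. The S834E substitution replaces a serine with glutamate, a change commonly used to mimic constitutive phosphorylation. This fits the associated study of an Argonaute phosphorylation cycle in microRNA-mediated silencing. The record supports use for stable expression of this tagged mutant in mammalian cells, with the epitope tags available for detection or immunopurification. The parental AGO2 sequence was amplified from an earlier deposited plasmid, and the cloning sites are not recorded.
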