Addgene plasmid #91998: MSCV-Puro-FH-AGO2-S834E
Purpose: Expresses FLAG-HA-AGO2 (S834E)
Depositing lab: Joshua Mendell. Depositing organization: University of Texas Southwestern Medical Center. Publication: An Argonaute phosphorylation cycle promotes microRNA-mediated silencing. Golden RJ, Chen B, Li T, Braun J, Manjunath H, Chen X, Wu J, Schmid V, Chang TC, Kopp F, Ramirez-Martinez A, Tagliabracci VS, Chen ZJ, Xie Y, Mendell JT. Nature. 2017 Feb 9;542(7640):197-202. doi: 10.1038/nature21025. Epub 2017 Jan 23. PubMed 28114302.
Backbone
  Vector backbone: pMSCV-Puro
  Backbone manufacturer: Clontech
  Vector type: Mammalian Expression, Retroviral
  Selectable markers: Puromycin
Growth in bacteria
  Bacterial resistance: Ampicillin, 100 μg/mL
  Growth temperature: 37°C
  Growth strain: NEB Stable
  Copy number: Unknown
Gene/Insert
  Gene/Insert name: AGO2
  Species: H. sapiens (human)
  Mutation: S834E
  Entrez Gene: AGO2 (a.k.a. CASC7, EIF2C2, LESKRES, LINC00980, PPD, Q10)
  Tag / fusion protein: FLAG-HA (N terminal on insert)
  Cloning method: Restriction Enzyme; 5′ cloning site Unknown (unknown if destroyed); 3′ cloning site Unknown (unknown if destroyed)
Resource information
  A portion of this plasmid was derived from a plasmid made by: The parental AGO2 sequence used for this construct was amplified from a Thomas Tuschl lab plasmid (Addgene plasmid # 10822).
Terms and licenses: Academic/Nonprofit Terms; Industry Terms: Not Available to Industry
How to cite: MSCV-Puro-FH-AGO2-S834E was a gift from Joshua Mendell (Addgene plasmid # 91998 ; http://n2t.net/addgene:91998 ; RRID:Addgene_91998)
